LOCUS       Exported 5955 bp ds-DNA circular SYN 13-MAY-2021
DEFINITION  For mammalian expression of the human NODAL open reading frame (with
            a mutated Cysteine residue) with an internal MYC tag.
ACCESSION   .
VERSION     .
KEYWORDS    NODAL-matMYC-C312S
SOURCE      synthetic DNA construct
  ORGANISM  synthetic DNA construct
REFERENCE   1 (bases 1 to 5955)
  AUTHORS   Findlay SD, Bilyk O, Lypka K, Waskiewicz AJ, Postovit L
  TITLE     Genetically regulated human NODAL splice variants are differentially
            post-transcriptionally processed and functionally distinct
  JOURNAL   bioRxiv 276170
REFERENCE   2 (bases 1 to 5955)
  AUTHORS   .
  TITLE     Direct Submission
  JOURNAL   Exported May 13, 2021 from SnapGene Server 1.1.58
            http://www.snapgene.com
FEATURES             Location/Qualifiers
     source          1..5955
                     /organism="synthetic DNA construct"
                     /mol_type="other DNA"
     primer_bind     151..173
                     /label=M13/pUC Forward
                     /note="In lacZ gene"
     primer_bind     165..182
                     /label=M13 Forward
                     /note="In lacZ gene. Also called M13-F20 or M13 (-21)
                     Forward"
     primer_bind     166..182
                     /label=M13 fwd
                     /note="common sequencing primer, one of multiple similar
                     variants"
     enhancer        343..722
                     /label=CMV enhancer
                     /note="human cytomegalovirus immediate early enhancer"
     promoter        723..926
                     /label=CMV promoter
                     /note="human cytomegalovirus (CMV) immediate early
                     promoter"
     primer_bind     877..897
                     /label=CMV-F
                     /note="Human CMV immediate early promoter, forward primer"
     primer_bind     952..971
                     /label=T7
                     /note="T7 promoter, forward primer"
     promoter        952..970
                     /label=T7 promoter
                     /note="promoter for bacteriophage T7 RNA polymerase"
     CDS             1743..1772
                     /codon_start=1
                     /product="Myc (human c-Myc proto-oncogene) epitope tag"
                     /label=Myc
                     /translation="EQKLISEEDL"
     CDS             2121..2150
                     /codon_start=1
                     /product="Myc (human c-Myc proto-oncogene) epitope tag"
                     /label=Myc
                     /translation="EQKLISEEDL"
     CDS             2169..2192
                     /codon_start=1
                     /product="FLAG(R) epitope tag, followed by an enterokinase
                     cleavage site"
                     /label=FLAG
                     /translation="DYKDDDDK"
     primer_bind     complement(2212..2228)
                     /label=M13 rev
                     /note="common sequencing primer, one of multiple similar
                     variants"
     primer_bind     complement(2212..2228)
                     /label=M13 Reverse
                     /note="In lacZ gene. Also called M13-rev"
     polyA_signal    2239..2861
                     /label=hGH poly(A) signal
                     /note="human growth hormone polyadenylation signal"
     primer_bind     complement(2438..2457)
                     /label=hGH-PA-R
                     /note="Human growth hormone terminator, reverse primer"
     rep_origin      complement(3010..3598)
                     /direction=LEFT
                     /label=ori
                     /note="high-copy-number ColE1/pMB1/pBR322/pUC origin of
                     replication"
     primer_bind     complement(3090..3109)
                     /label=pBR322ori-F
                     /note="pBR322 origin, forward primer"
     polyA_signal    3927..3974
                     /label=HSV TK poly(A) signal
                     /note="herpes simplex virus thymidine kinase
                     polyadenylation signal (Cole and Stacy, 1985)"
     primer_bind     3999..4018
                     /label=TK-pA-R
                     /note="Thymidine kinase polyA, reverse primer"
     CDS             complement(4206..5000)
                     /codon_start=1
                     /gene="aph(3')-II (or nptII)"
                     /product="aminoglycoside phosphotransferase from Tn5"
                     /label=NeoR/KanR
                     /note="confers resistance to neomycin, kanamycin, and G418
                     (Geneticin(R))"
                     /translation="MIEQDGLHAGSPAAWVERLFGYDWAQQTIGCSDAAVFRLSAQGRP
                     VLFVKTDLSGALNELQDEAARLSWLATTGVPCAAVLDVVTEAGRDWLLLGEVPGQDLLS
                     SHLAPAEKVSIMADAMRRLHTLDPATCPFDHQAKHRIERARTRMEAGLVDQDDLDEEHQ
                     GLAPAELFARLKASMPDGEDLVVTHGDACLPNIMVENGRFSGFIDCGRLGVADRYQDIA
                     LATRDIAEELGGEWADRFLVLYGIAAPDSQRIAFYRLLDEFF"
     primer_bind     complement(4317..4336)
                     /label=Neo-F
                     /note="Neomycin resistance gene, forward primer"
     primer_bind     4927..4946
                     /label=Neo-R
                     /note="Neomycin resistance gene, reverse primer"
     promoter        complement(5035..5392)
                     /label=SV40 promoter
                     /note="SV40 enhancer and early promoter"
     rep_origin      5049..5184
                     /label=SV40 ori
                     /note="SV40 origin of replication"
     primer_bind     complement(5103..5122)
                     /label=SV40pro-F
                     /note="SV40 promoter/origin, forward primer"
     primer_bind     5349..5369
                     /label=pBABE 3'
                     /note="SV40 enhancer, reverse primer for pBABE vectors"
     promoter        complement(5394..5498)
                     /gene="bla"
                     /label=AmpR promoter
     rep_origin      5525..25
                     /direction=RIGHT
                     /label=f1 ori
                     /note="f1 bacteriophage origin of replication; arrow
                     indicates direction of (+) strand synthesis"
     primer_bind     complement(5612..5631)
                     /label=F1ori-R
                     /note="F1 origin, reverse primer"
     primer_bind     5822..5843
                     /label=F1ori-F
                     /note="F1 origin, forward primer"
ORIGIN
        1 aacaaaatat taacgcttac aatttccatt cgccattcag gctgcgcaac tgttgggaag
       61 ggcgatcggt gcgggcctct tcgctattac gccagctggc gaaaggggga tgtgctgcaa
      121 ggcgattaag ttgggtaacg ccagggtttt cccagtcacg acgttgtaaa acgacggcca
      181 gtgccaagct gatctataca ttgaatcaat attggcaatt agccatatta gtcattggtt
      241 atatagcata aatcaatatt ggctattggc cattgcatac gttgtatcta tatcataata
      301 tgtacattta tattggctca tgtccaatat gaccgccatg ttgacattga ttattgacta
      361 gttattaata gtaatcaatt acggggtcat tagttcatag cccatatatg gagttccgcg
      421 ttacataact tacggtaaat ggcccgcctg gctgaccgcc caacgacccc cgcccattga
      481 cgtcaataat gacgtatgtt cccatagtaa cgccaatagg gactttccat tgacgtcaat
      541 gggtggagta tttacggtaa actgcccact tggcagtaca tcaagtgtat catatgccaa
      601 gtccgccccc tattgacgtc aatgacggta aatggcccgc ctggcattat gcccagtaca
      661 tgaccttacg ggactttcct acttggcagt acatctacgt attagtcatc gctattacca
      721 tggtgatgcg gttttggcag tacaccaatg ggcgtggata gcggtttgac tcacggggat
      781 ttccaagtct ccaccccatt gacgtcaatg ggagtttgtt ttggcaccaa aatcaacggg
      841 actttccaaa atgtcgtaat aaccccgccc cgttgacgca aatgggcggt aggcgtgtac
      901 ggtgggaggt ctatataagc agagctcgtt tagtgaaccg tcagaatttt gtaatacgac
      961 tcactatagg gcggccggga attcatcgac tggatccggt accgaggaga tctgccgccg
     1021 cgatcgccat gcacgcccac tgcctgccct tccttctgca cgcctggtgg gccctactcc
     1081 aggcgggtgc tgcgacggtg gccactgcgc tcctgcgtac gcgggggcag ccctcgtcgc
     1141 catcccctct ggcgtacatg ctgagcctct accgcgaccc gctgccgagg gcagacatca
     1201 tccgcagcct acaggcagaa gatgtggcag tggatgggca gaactggacg tttgcttttg
     1261 acttctcctt cctgagccaa caagaggatc tggcatgggc tgagctccgg ctgcagctgt
     1321 ccagccctgt ggacctcccc actgagggct cacttgccat tgagattttc caccagccaa
     1381 agcccgacac agagcaggct tcagacagct gcttagagcg gtttcagatg gacctattca
     1441 ctgtcacttt gtcccaggtc accttttcct tgggcagcat ggttttggag gtgaccaggc
     1501 ctctctccaa gtggctgaag caccctgggg ccctggagaa gcagatgtcc agggtagctg
     1561 gagagtgctg gccgcggccc cccacaccgc ctgccaccaa tgtgctcctt atgctctact
     1621 ccaacctctc gcaggagcag aggcagctgg gtgggtccac cttgctgtgg gaagccgaga
     1681 gctcctggcg ggcccaggag ggacagctgt cctgggagtg gggcaagagg caccgtcgac
     1741 atgagcagaa actcatctca gaagaggatc tgcatcactt gccagacaga agtcaactgt
     1801 gtcggaaggt caagttccag gtggacttca acctgatcgg atggggctcc tggatcatct
     1861 accccaagca gtacaacgcc tatcgctgtg agggcgagtg tcctaatcct gttggggagg
     1921 agtttcatcc gaccaaccat gcatacatcc agagtctgct gaaacgttac cagccccacc
     1981 gagtcccttc cacttcctgt gccccagtga agaccaagcc gctgagcatg ctgtatgtgg
     2041 ataatggcag agtgctccta gatcaccata aagacatgat cgtggaagaa tgtgggtgcc
     2101 tctgacgtac gcggccgctc gagcagaaac tcatctcaga agaggatctg gcagcaaatg
     2161 atatcctgga ttacaaggat gacgacgata aggtttaaac ggccggccgc ggtcatagct
     2221 gtttcctgaa cagatcccgg gtggcatccc tgtgacccct ccccagtgcc tctcctggcc
     2281 ctggaagttg ccactccagt gcccaccagc cttgtcctaa taaaattaag ttgcatcatt
     2341 ttgtctgact aggtgtcctt ctataatatt atggggtgga ggggggtggt atggagcaag
     2401 gggcaagttg ggaagacaac ctgtagggcc tgcggggtct attgggaacc aagctggagt
     2461 gcagtggcac aatcttggct cactgcaatc tccgcctcct gggttcaagc gattctcctg
     2521 cctcagcctc ccgagttgtt gggattccag gcatgcatga ccaggctcag ctaatttttg
     2581 tttttttggt agagacgggg tttcaccata ttggccaggc tggtctccaa ctcctaatct
     2641 caggtgatct acccaccttg gcctcccaaa ttgctgggat tacaggcgtg aaccactgct
     2701 cccttccctg tccttctgat tttaaaataa ctataccagc aggaggacgt ccagacacag
     2761 cataggctac ctggccatgc ccaaccggtg ggacatttga gttgcttgct tggcactgtc
     2821 ctctcatgcg ttgggtccac tcagtagatg cctgttgaat tgggtacgcg gccagcggcg
     2881 agcggtatca gctcactcaa aggcggtaat acggttatcc acagaatcag gggataacgc
     2941 aggaaagaac atgtgagcaa aaggccagca aaaggccagg aaccgtaaaa aggccgcgtt
     3001 gctggcgttt ttccataggc tccgcccccc tgacgagcat cacaaaaatc gacgctcaag
     3061 tcagaggtgg cgaaacccga caggactata aagataccag gcgtttcccc ctggaagctc
     3121 cctcgtgcgc tctcctgttc cgaccctgcc gcttaccgga tacctgtccg cctttctccc
     3181 ttcgggaagc gtggcgcttt ctcatagctc acgctgtagg tatctcagtt cggtgtaggt
     3241 cgttcgctcc aagctgggct gtgtgcacga accccccgtt cagcccgacc gctgcgcctt
     3301 atccggtaac tatcgtcttg agtccaaccc ggtaagacac gacttatcgc cactggcagc
     3361 agccactggt aacaggatta gcagagcgag gtatgtaggc ggtgctacag agttcttgaa
     3421 gtggtggcct aactacggct acactagaag aacagtattt ggtatctgcg ctctgctgaa
     3481 gccagttacc ttcggaaaaa gagttggtag ctcttgatcc ggcaaacaaa ccaccgctgg
     3541 tagcggtggt ttttttgttt gcaagcagca gattacgcgc agaaaaaaag gatctcaaga
     3601 agatcctttg atcttttcta cggggtctga cgctcagtgg aacgaaaact cacgttaagg
     3661 gattttggtc atgagattat caaaaaggat cttcacctag atccttttaa attaaaaatg
     3721 aagttttaaa tcaatctaaa gtatatatga gtaacctgag gctatggcag ggcctgccgc
     3781 cccgacgttg gctgcgagcc ctgggccttc acccgaactt ggggggtggg gtggggaaaa
     3841 ggaagaaacg cgggcgtatt ggccccaatg gggtctcggt ggggtatcga cagagtgcca
     3901 gccctgggac cgaaccccgc gtttatgaac aaacgaccca acaccgtgcg ttttattctg
     3961 tctttttatt gccgtcatag cgcgggttcc ttccggtatt gtctccttcc gtgtttcagt
     4021 tagcctcccc ctagggtggg cgaagaactc cagcatgaga tccccgcgct ggaggatcat
     4081 ccagccggcg tcccggaaaa cgattccgaa gcccaacctt tcatagaagg cggcggtgga
     4141 atcgaaatct cgtgatggca ggttgggcgt cgcttggtcg gtcatttcga accccagagt
     4201 cccgctcaga agaactcgtc aagaaggcga tagaaggcga tgcgctgcga atcgggagcg
     4261 gcgataccgt aaagcacgag gaagcggtca gcccattcgc cgccaagctc ttcagcaata
     4321 tcacgggtag ccaacgctat gtcctgatag cgatccgcca cacccagccg gccacagtcg
     4381 atgaatccag aaaagcggcc attttccacc atgatattcg gcaagcaggc atcgccatgg
     4441 gtcacgacga gatcctcgcc gtcgggcatg ctcgccttga gcctggcgaa cagttcggct
     4501 ggcgcgagcc cctgatgctc ttcgtccaga tcatcctgat cgacaagacc ggcttccatc
     4561 cgagtacgtg ctcgctcgat gcgatgtttc gcttggtggt cgaatgggca ggtagccgga
     4621 tcaagcgtat gcagccgccg cattgcatca gccatgatgg atactttctc ggcaggagca
     4681 aggtgagatg acaggagatc ctgccccggc acttcgccca atagcagcca gtcccttccc
     4741 gcttcagtga caacgtcgag cacagctgcg caaggaacgc ccgtcgtggc cagccacgat
     4801 agccgcgctg cctcgtcttg cagttcattc agggcaccgg acaggtcggt cttgacaaaa
     4861 agaaccgggc gcccctgcgc tgacagccgg aacacggcgg catcagagca gccgattgtc
     4921 tgttgtgccc agtcatagcc gaatagcctc tccacccaag cggccggaga acctgcgtgc
     4981 aatccatctt gttcaatcat gcgaaacgat cctcatcctg tctcttgatc gatctttgca
     5041 aaagcctagg cctccaaaaa agcctcctca ctacttctgg aatagctcag aggccgaggc
     5101 ggcctcggcc tctgcataaa taaaaaaaat tagtcagcca tggggcggag aatgggcgga
     5161 actgggcgga gttaggggcg ggatgggcgg agttaggggc gggactatgg ttgctgacta
     5221 attgagatgc atgctttgca tacttctgcc tgctggggag cctggggact ttccacacct
     5281 ggttgctgac taattgagat gcatgctttg catacttctg cctgctgggg agcctgggga
     5341 ctttccacac cctaactgac acacattcca cagctggttc tttccgcctc aggactcttc
     5401 ctttttcaat attattgaag catttatcag ggttattgtc tcatgagcgg atacatattt
     5461 gaatgtattt agaaaaataa acaaataggg gttccgcgca catttccccg aaaagtgcca
     5521 cctgnnnnnn nnnnnnnnnn nnnnnnnnnn nnnnnnnnnn nnnnnnnnnn nnnnnnnnnn
     5581 nnnnnnnnnn nnnnnnnnnn nnnnnnnnnn nnnnnnnnnn nnnnnnnnnn nnnnnnnnnn
     5641 nnnnnnnncn nnnnnnnnnn nnnnnnnnnn nnnnnnnnnn nnnnnnnnnn nnnnnnnnnn
     5701 nnnnnnnnnn nnnnnnnnnn nnnnnnnnnn nnnnnnnnnn annnnnnnnn nnnnnnnnnn
     5761 nnnnnnnnnn nnnnnnnnnn nnnnnnnnnn cctttgacgt tggagtccac gttctttaat
     5821 agtggactct tgttccaaac tggaacaaca ctcaacccta tctcggtcta ttcttttgat
     5881 ttataaggga ttttgccgat ttcggcctat tggttaaaaa atgagctgat ttaacaaaaa
     5941 tttaacgcga atttt
//
