LOCUS       Exported 5955 bp ds-DNA circular SYN 13-MAY-2021
DEFINITION  For mammalian expression of the human NODAL open reading frame (with
            a mutated Cysteine residue) with an internal MYC tag.
ACCESSION   .
VERSION     .
KEYWORDS    NODAL-matMYC-C312S
SOURCE      synthetic DNA construct
  ORGANISM  synthetic DNA construct
REFERENCE   1 (bases 1 to 5955)
  AUTHORS   Findlay SD, Bilyk O, Lypka K, Waskiewicz AJ, Postovit L
  TITLE     Genetically regulated human NODAL splice variants are differentially
            post-transcriptionally processed and functionally distinct
  JOURNAL   bioRxiv 276170
REFERENCE   2 (bases 1 to 5955)
  AUTHORS   .
  TITLE     Direct Submission
  JOURNAL   Exported May 13, 2021 from SnapGene Server 1.1.58
            http://www.snapgene.com
FEATURES             Location/Qualifiers
     source          1..5955
                     /organism="synthetic DNA construct"
                     /mol_type="other DNA"
     enhancer        141..520
                     /label=CMV enhancer
                     /note="human cytomegalovirus immediate early enhancer"
     promoter        521..724
                     /label=CMV promoter
                     /note="human cytomegalovirus (CMV) immediate early
                     promoter"
     primer_bind     675..695
                     /label=CMV-F
                     /note="Human CMV immediate early promoter, forward primer"
     primer_bind     750..769
                     /label=T7
                     /note="T7 promoter, forward primer"
     promoter        750..768
                     /label=T7 promoter
                     /note="promoter for bacteriophage T7 RNA polymerase"
     CDS             1541..1570
                     /codon_start=1
                     /product="Myc (human c-Myc proto-oncogene) epitope tag"
                     /label=Myc
                     /translation="EQKLISEEDL"
     CDS             1919..1948
                     /codon_start=1
                     /product="Myc (human c-Myc proto-oncogene) epitope tag"
                     /label=Myc
                     /translation="EQKLISEEDL"
     CDS             1967..1990
                     /codon_start=1
                     /product="FLAG(R) epitope tag, followed by an enterokinase
                     cleavage site"
                     /label=FLAG
                     /translation="DYKDDDDK"
     primer_bind     complement(2010..2026)
                     /label=M13 rev
                     /note="common sequencing primer, one of multiple similar
                     variants"
     primer_bind     complement(2010..2026)
                     /label=M13 Reverse
                     /note="In lacZ gene. Also called M13-rev"
     polyA_signal    2037..2659
                     /label=hGH poly(A) signal
                     /note="human growth hormone polyadenylation signal"
     primer_bind     complement(2236..2255)
                     /label=hGH-PA-R
                     /note="Human growth hormone terminator, reverse primer"
     rep_origin      complement(2808..3396)
                     /direction=LEFT
                     /label=ori
                     /note="high-copy-number ColE1/pMB1/pBR322/pUC origin of
                     replication"
     primer_bind     complement(2888..2907)
                     /label=pBR322ori-F
                     /note="pBR322 origin, forward primer"
     polyA_signal    3725..3772
                     /label=HSV TK poly(A) signal
                     /note="herpes simplex virus thymidine kinase
                     polyadenylation signal (Cole and Stacy, 1985)"
     primer_bind     3797..3816
                     /label=TK-pA-R
                     /note="Thymidine kinase polyA, reverse primer"
     CDS             complement(4004..4798)
                     /codon_start=1
                     /gene="aph(3')-II (or nptII)"
                     /product="aminoglycoside phosphotransferase from Tn5"
                     /label=NeoR/KanR
                     /note="confers resistance to neomycin, kanamycin, and G418
                     (Geneticin(R))"
                     /translation="MIEQDGLHAGSPAAWVERLFGYDWAQQTIGCSDAAVFRLSAQGRP
                     VLFVKTDLSGALNELQDEAARLSWLATTGVPCAAVLDVVTEAGRDWLLLGEVPGQDLLS
                     SHLAPAEKVSIMADAMRRLHTLDPATCPFDHQAKHRIERARTRMEAGLVDQDDLDEEHQ
                     GLAPAELFARLKASMPDGEDLVVTHGDACLPNIMVENGRFSGFIDCGRLGVADRYQDIA
                     LATRDIAEELGGEWADRFLVLYGIAAPDSQRIAFYRLLDEFF"
     primer_bind     complement(4115..4134)
                     /label=Neo-F
                     /note="Neomycin resistance gene, forward primer"
     primer_bind     4725..4744
                     /label=Neo-R
                     /note="Neomycin resistance gene, reverse primer"
     promoter        complement(4833..5190)
                     /label=SV40 promoter
                     /note="SV40 enhancer and early promoter"
     rep_origin      4847..4982
                     /label=SV40 ori
                     /note="SV40 origin of replication"
     primer_bind     complement(4901..4920)
                     /label=SV40pro-F
                     /note="SV40 promoter/origin, forward primer"
     primer_bind     5147..5167
                     /label=pBABE 3'
                     /note="SV40 enhancer, reverse primer for pBABE vectors"
     promoter        complement(5192..5296)
                     /gene="bla"
                     /label=AmpR promoter
     rep_origin      5323..5778
                     /direction=RIGHT
                     /label=f1 ori
                     /note="f1 bacteriophage origin of replication; arrow
                     indicates direction of (+) strand synthesis"
     primer_bind     complement(5410..5429)
                     /label=F1ori-R
                     /note="F1 origin, reverse primer"
     primer_bind     5620..5641
                     /label=F1ori-F
                     /note="F1 origin, forward primer"
     primer_bind     5904..5926
                     /label=M13/pUC Forward
                     /note="In lacZ gene"
     primer_bind     5918..5935
                     /label=M13 Forward
                     /note="In lacZ gene. Also called M13-F20 or M13 (-21)
                     Forward"
     primer_bind     5919..5935
                     /label=M13 fwd
                     /note="common sequencing primer, one of multiple similar
                     variants"
ORIGIN
        1 gaatcaatat tggcaattag ccatattagt cattggttat atagcataaa tcaatattgg
       61 ctattggcca ttgcatacgt tgtatctata tcataatatg tacatttata ttggctcatg
      121 tccaatatga ccgccatgtt gacattgatt attgactagt tattaatagt aatcaattac
      181 ggggtcatta gttcatagcc catatatgga gttccgcgtt acataactta cggtaaatgg
      241 cccgcctggc tgaccgccca acgacccccg cccattgacg tcaataatga cgtatgttcc
      301 catagtaacg ccaataggga ctttccattg acgtcaatgg gtggagtatt tacggtaaac
      361 tgcccacttg gcagtacatc aagtgtatca tatgccaagt ccgcccccta ttgacgtcaa
      421 tgacggtaaa tggcccgcct ggcattatgc ccagtacatg accttacggg actttcctac
      481 ttggcagtac atctacgtat tagtcatcgc tattaccatg gtgatgcggt tttggcagta
      541 caccaatggg cgtggatagc ggtttgactc acggggattt ccaagtctcc accccattga
      601 cgtcaatggg agtttgtttt ggcaccaaaa tcaacgggac tttccaaaat gtcgtaataa
      661 ccccgccccg ttgacgcaaa tgggcggtag gcgtgtacgg tgggaggtct atataagcag
      721 agctcgttta gtgaaccgtc agaattttgt aatacgactc actatagggc ggccgggaat
      781 tcatcgactg gatccggtac cgaggagatc tgccgccgcg atcgccatgc acgcccactg
      841 cctgcccttc cttctgcacg cctggtgggc cctactccag gcgggtgctg cgacggtggc
      901 cactgcgctc ctgcgtacgc gggggcagcc ctcgtcgcca tcccctctgg cgtacatgct
      961 gagcctctac cgcgacccgc tgccgagggc agacatcatc cgcagcctac aggcagaaga
     1021 tgtggcagtg gatgggcaga actggacgtt tgcttttgac ttctccttcc tgagccaaca
     1081 agaggatctg gcatgggctg agctccggct gcagctgtcc agccctgtgg acctccccac
     1141 tgagggctca cttgccattg agattttcca ccagccaaag cccgacacag agcaggcttc
     1201 agacagctgc ttagagcggt ttcagatgga cctattcact gtcactttgt cccaggtcac
     1261 cttttccttg ggcagcatgg ttttggaggt gaccaggcct ctctccaagt ggctgaagca
     1321 ccctggggcc ctggagaagc agatgtccag ggtagctgga gagtgctggc cgcggccccc
     1381 cacaccgcct gccaccaatg tgctccttat gctctactcc aacctctcgc aggagcagag
     1441 gcagctgggt gggtccacct tgctgtggga agccgagagc tcctggcggg cccaggaggg
     1501 acagctgtcc tgggagtggg gcaagaggca ccgtcgacat gagcagaaac tcatctcaga
     1561 agaggatctg catcacttgc cagacagaag tcaactgtgt cggaaggtca agttccaggt
     1621 ggacttcaac ctgatcggat ggggctcctg gatcatctac cccaagcagt acaacgccta
     1681 tcgctgtgag ggcgagtgtc ctaatcctgt tggggaggag tttcatccga ccaaccatgc
     1741 atacatccag agtctgctga aacgttacca gccccaccga gtcccttcca cttcttgtgc
     1801 cccagtgaag accaagccgc tgagcatgct gtatgtggat aatggcagag tgctcctaga
     1861 tcaccataaa gacatgatcg tggaagaatg tgggtgcctc tgacgtacgc ggccgctcga
     1921 gcagaaactc atctcagaag aggatctggc agcaaatgat atcctggatt acaaggatga
     1981 cgacgataag gtttaaacgg ccggccgcgg tcatagctgt ttcctgaaca gatcccgggt
     2041 ggcatccctg tgacccctcc ccagtgcctc tcctggccct ggaagttgcc actccagtgc
     2101 ccaccagcct tgtcctaata aaattaagtt gcatcatttt gtctgactag gtgtccttct
     2161 ataatattat ggggtggagg ggggtggtat ggagcaaggg gcaagttggg aagacaacct
     2221 gtagggcctg cggggtctat tgggaaccaa gctggagtgc agtggcacaa tcttggctca
     2281 ctgcaatctc cgcctcctgg gttcaagcga ttctcctgcc tcagcctccc gagttgttgg
     2341 gattccaggc atgcatgacc aggctcagct aatttttgtt tttttggtag agacggggtt
     2401 tcaccatatt ggccaggctg gtctccaact cctaatctca ggtgatctac ccaccttggc
     2461 ctcccaaatt gctgggatta caggcgtgaa ccactgctcc cttccctgtc cttctgattt
     2521 taaaataact ataccagcag gaggacgtcc agacacagca taggctacct ggccatgccc
     2581 aaccggtggg acatttgagt tgcttgcttg gcactgtcct ctcatgcgtt gggtccactc
     2641 agtagatgcc tgttgaattg ggtacgcggc cagcggcgag cggtatcagc tcactcaaag
     2701 gcggtaatac ggttatccac agaatcaggg gataacgcag gaaagaacat gtgagcaaaa
     2761 ggccagcaaa aggccaggaa ccgtaaaaag gccgcgttgc tggcgttttt ccataggctc
     2821 cgcccccctg acgagcatca caaaaatcga cgctcaagtc agaggtggcg aaacccgaca
     2881 ggactataaa gataccaggc gtttccccct ggaagctccc tcgtgcgctc tcctgttccg
     2941 accctgccgc ttaccggata cctgtccgcc tttctccctt cgggaagcgt ggcgctttct
     3001 catagctcac gctgtaggta tctcagttcg gtgtaggtcg ttcgctccaa gctgggctgt
     3061 gtgcacgaac cccccgttca gcccgaccgc tgcgccttat ccggtaacta tcgtcttgag
     3121 tccaacccgg taagacacga cttatcgcca ctggcagcag ccactggtaa caggattagc
     3181 agagcgaggt atgtaggcgg tgctacagag ttcttgaagt ggtggcctaa ctacggctac
     3241 actagaagaa cagtatttgg tatctgcgct ctgctgaagc cagttacctt cggaaaaaga
     3301 gttggtagct cttgatccgg caaacaaacc accgctggta gcggtggttt ttttgtttgc
     3361 aagcagcaga ttacgcgcag aaaaaaagga tctcaagaag atcctttgat cttttctacg
     3421 gggtctgacg ctcagtggaa cgaaaactca cgttaaggga ttttggtcat gagattatca
     3481 aaaaggatct tcacctagat ccttttaaat taaaaatgaa gttttaaatc aatctaaagt
     3541 atatatgagt aacctgaggc tatggcaggg cctgccgccc cgacgttggc tgcgagccct
     3601 gggccttcac ccgaacttgg ggggtggggt ggggaaaagg aagaaacgcg ggcgtattgg
     3661 ccccaatggg gtctcggtgg ggtatcgaca gagtgccagc cctgggaccg aaccccgcgt
     3721 ttatgaacaa acgacccaac accgtgcgtt ttattctgtc tttttattgc cgtcatagcg
     3781 cgggttcctt ccggtattgt ctccttccgt gtttcagtta gcctccccct agggtgggcg
     3841 aagaactcca gcatgagatc cccgcgctgg aggatcatcc agccggcgtc ccggaaaacg
     3901 attccgaagc ccaacctttc atagaaggcg gcggtggaat cgaaatctcg tgatggcagg
     3961 ttgggcgtcg cttggtcggt catttcgaac cccagagtcc cgctcagaag aactcgtcaa
     4021 gaaggcgata gaaggcgatg cgctgcgaat cgggagcggc gataccgtaa agcacgagga
     4081 agcggtcagc ccattcgccg ccaagctctt cagcaatatc acgggtagcc aacgctatgt
     4141 cctgatagcg atccgccaca cccagccggc cacagtcgat gaatccagaa aagcggccat
     4201 tttccaccat gatattcggc aagcaggcat cgccatgggt cacgacgaga tcctcgccgt
     4261 cgggcatgct cgccttgagc ctggcgaaca gttcggctgg cgcgagcccc tgatgctctt
     4321 cgtccagatc atcctgatcg acaagaccgg cttccatccg agtacgtgct cgctcgatgc
     4381 gatgtttcgc ttggtggtcg aatgggcagg tagccggatc aagcgtatgc agccgccgca
     4441 ttgcatcagc catgatggat actttctcgg caggagcaag gtgagatgac aggagatcct
     4501 gccccggcac ttcgcccaat agcagccagt cccttcccgc ttcagtgaca acgtcgagca
     4561 cagctgcgca aggaacgccc gtcgtggcca gccacgatag ccgcgctgcc tcgtcttgca
     4621 gttcattcag ggcaccggac aggtcggtct tgacaaaaag aaccgggcgc ccctgcgctg
     4681 acagccggaa cacggcggca tcagagcagc cgattgtctg ttgtgcccag tcatagccga
     4741 atagcctctc cacccaagcg gccggagaac ctgcgtgcaa tccatcttgt tcaatcatgc
     4801 gaaacgatcc tcatcctgtc tcttgatcga tctttgcaaa agcctaggcc tccaaaaaag
     4861 cctcctcact acttctggaa tagctcagag gccgaggcgg cctcggcctc tgcataaata
     4921 aaaaaaatta gtcagccatg gggcggagaa tgggcggaac tgggcggagt taggggcggg
     4981 atgggcggag ttaggggcgg gactatggtt gctgactaat tgagatgcat gctttgcata
     5041 cttctgcctg ctggggagcc tggggacttt ccacacctgg ttgctgacta attgagatgc
     5101 atgctttgca tacttctgcc tgctggggag cctggggact ttccacaccc taactgacac
     5161 acattccaca gctggttctt tccgcctcag gactcttcct ttttcaatat tattgaagca
     5221 tttatcaggg ttattgtctc atgagcggat acatatttga atgtatttag aaaaataaac
     5281 aaataggggt tccgcgcaca tttccccgaa aagtgccacc tgnnnnnnnn nnnnnnnnnn
     5341 nnnnnnnnnn nnnnnnnnnn nnnnnnnnnn nnnnnnnnnn nnnnnnnnnn nnnnnnnnnn
     5401 nnnnnnnnnn nnnnnnnnnn nnnnnnnnnn nnnnnnnnnn nnnnnncnnn nnnnnnnnnn
     5461 nnnnnnnnnn nnnnnnnnnn nnnnnnnnnn nnnnnnnnnn nnnnnnnnnn nnnnnnnnnn
     5521 nnnnnnnnnn nnnnnnnnan nnnnnnnnnn nnnnnnnnnn nnnnnnnnnn nnnnnnnnnn
     5581 nnnnnnnncc tttgacgttg gagtccacgt tctttaatag tggactcttg ttccaaactg
     5641 gaacaacact caaccctatc tcggtctatt cttttgattt ataagggatt ttgccgattt
     5701 cggcctattg gttaaaaaat gagctgattt aacaaaaatt taacgcgaat tttaacaaaa
     5761 tattaacgct tacaatttcc attcgccatt caggctgcgc aactgttggg aagggcgatc
     5821 ggtgcgggcc tcttcgctat tacgccagct ggcgaaaggg ggatgtgctg caaggcgatt
     5881 aagttgggta acgccagggt tttcccagtc acgacgttgt aaaacgacgg ccagtgccaa
     5941 gctgatctat acatt
//
